>Addgene plasmid #119234 | FUW-mTie1 | depositor full sequence | sequence record 225493 | Full Sequence
CTTCCGCTTCCTCGCTCACTGACTCGCTGCGCTCGGTCGTTCGGCTGCGGCGAGCGGTATCAGCTCACTC
AAAGGCGGTAATACGGTTATCCACAGAATCAGGGGATAACGCAGGAAAGAACATGTGAGCAAAAGGCCAG
CAAAAGGCCAGGAACCGTAAAAAGGCCGCGTTGCTGGCGTTTTTCCATAGGCTCCGCCCCCCTGACGAGC
ATCACAAAAATCGACGCTCAAGTCAGAGGTGGCGAAACCCGACAGGACTATAAAGATACCAGGCGTTTCC
CCCTGGAAGCTCCCTCGTGCGCTCTCCTGTTCCGACCCTGCCGCTTACCGGATACCTGTCCGCCTTTCTC
CCTTCGGGAAGCGTGGCGCTTTCTCATAGCTCACGCTGTAGGTATCTCAGTTCGGTGTAGGTCGTTCGCT
CCAAGCTGGGCTGTGTGCACGAACCCCCCGTTCAGCCCGACCGCTGCGCCTTATCCGGTAACTATCGTCT
TGAGTCCAACCCGGTAAGACACGACTTATCGCCACTGGCAGCAGCCACTGGTAACAGGATTAGCAGAGCG
AGGTATGTAGGCGGTGCTACAGAGTTCTTGAAGTGGTGGCCTAACTACGGCTACACTAGAAGAACAGTAT
TTGGTATCTGCGCTCTGCTGAAGCCAGTTACCTTCGGAAAAAGAGTTGGTAGCTCTTGATCCGGCAAACA
AACCACCGCTGGTAGCGGTGGTTTTTTTGTTTGCAAGCAGCAGATTACGCGCAGAAAAAAAGGATCTCAA
GAAGATCCTTTGATCTTTTCTACGGGGTCTGACGCTCAGTGGAACGAAAACTCACGTTAAGGGATTTTGG
TCATGAGATTATCAAAAAGGATCTTCACCTAGATCCTTTTAAATTAAAAATGAAGTTTTAAATCAATCTA
AAGTATATATGAGTAAACTTGGTCTGACAGTTACCAATGCTTAATCAGTGAGGCACCTATCTCAGCGATC
TGTCTATTTCGTTCATCCATAGTTGCCTGACTCCCCGTCGTGTAGATAACTACGATACGGGAGGGCTTAC
CATCTGGCCCCAGTGCTGCAATGATACCGCGAGACCCACGCTCACCGGCTCCAGATTTATCAGCAATAAA
CCAGCCAGCCGGAAGGGCCGAGCGCAGAAGTGGTCCTGCAACTTTATCCGCCTCCATCCAGTCTATTAAT
TGTTGCCGGGAAGCTAGAGTAAGTAGTTCGCCAGTTAATAGTTTGCGCAACGTTGTTGCCATTGCTACAG
GCATCGTGGTGTCACGCTCGTCGTTTGGTATGGCTTCATTCAGCTCCGGTTCCCAACGATCAAGGCGAGT
TACATGATCCCCCATGTTGTGCAAAAAAGCGGTTAGCTCCTTCGGTCCTCCGATCGTTGTCAGAAGTAAG
TTGGCCGCAGTGTTATCACTCATGGTTATGGCAGCACTGCATAATTCTCTTACTGTCATGCCATCCGTAA
GATGCTTTTCTGTGACTGGTGAGTACTCAACCAAGTCATTCTGAGAATAGTGTATGCGGCGACCGAGTTG
CTCTTGCCCGGCGTCAATACGGGATAATACCGCGCCACATAGCAGAACTTTAAAAGTGCTCATCATTGGA
AAACGTTCTTCGGGGCGAAAACTCTCAAGGATCTTACCGCTGTTGAGATCCAGTTCGATGTAACCCACTC
GTGCACCCAACTGATCTTCAGCATCTTTTACTTTCACCAGCGTTTCTGGGTGAGCAAAAACAGGAAGGCA
AAATGCCGCAAAAAAGGGAATAAGGGCGACACGGAAATGTTGAATACTCATACTCTTCCTTTTTCAATAT
TATTGAAGCATTTATCAGGGTTATTGTCTCATGAGCGGATACATATTTGAATGTATTTAGAAAAATAAAC
AAATAGGGGTTCCGCGCACATTTCCCCGAAAAGTGCCACCTGACGTCGACGGATCGGGAGATCTCCCGAT
CCCCTATGGTGCACTCTCAGTACAATCTGCTCTGATGCCGCATAGTTAAGCCAGTATCTGCTCCCTGCTT
GTGTGTTGGAGGTCGCTGAGTAGTGCGCGAGCAAAATTTAAGCTACAACAAGGCAAGGCTTGACCGACAA
TTGCATGAAGAATCTGCTTAGGGTTAGGCGTTTTGCGCTGCTTCGCGATGTACGGGCCAGATATACGCGT
TGACATTGATTATTGACTAGTTATTAATAGTAATCAATTACGGGGTCATTAGTTCATAGCCCATATATGG
AGTTCCGCGTTACATAACTTACGGTAAATGGCCCGCCTGGCTGACCGCCCAACGACCCCCGCCCATTGAC
GTCAATAATGACGTATGTTCCCATAGTAACGCCAATAGGGACTTTCCATTGACGTCAATGGGTGGAGTAT
TTACGGTAAACTGCCCACTTGGCAGTACATCAAGTGTATCATATGCCAAGTACGCCCCCTATTGACGTCA
ATGACGGTAAATGGCCCGCCTGGCATTATGCCCAGTACATGACCTTATGGGACTTTCCTACTTGGCAGTA
CATCTACGTATTAGTCATCGCTATTACCATGGTGATGCGGTTTTGGCAGTACATCAATGGGCGTGGATAG
CGGTTTGACTCACGGGGATTTCCAAGTCTCCACCCCATTGACGTCAATGGGAGTTTGTTTTGGCACCAAA
ATCAACGGGACTTTCCAAAATGTCGTAACAACTCCGCCCCATTGACGCAAATGGGCGGTAGGCGTGTACG
GTGGGAGGTCTATATAAGCAGCGCGTTTTGCCTGTACTGGGTCTCTCTGGTTAGACCAGATCTGAGCCTG
GGAGCTCTCTGGCTAACTAGGGAACCCACTGCTTAAGCCTCAATAAAGCTTGCCTTGAGTGCTTCAAGTA
GTGTGTGCCCGTCTGTTGTGTGACTCTGGTAACTAGAGATCCCTCAGACCCTTTTAGTCAGTGTGGAAAA
TCTCTAGCAGTGGCGCCCGAACAGGGACTTGAAAGCGAAAGGGAAACCAGAGGAGCTCTCTCGACGCAGG
ACTCGGCTTGCTGAAGCGCGCACGGCAAGAGGCGAGGGGCGGCGACTGGTGAGTACGCCAAAAATTTTGA
CTAGCGGAGGCTAGAAGGAGAGAGATGGGTGCGAGAGCGTCAGTATTAAGCGGGGGAGAATTAGATCGCG
ATGGGAAAAAATTCGGTTAAGGCCAGGGGGAAAGAAAAAATATAAATTAAAACATATAGTATGGGCAAGC
AGGGAGCTAGAACGATTCGCAGTTAATCCTGGCCTGTTAGAAACATCAGAAGGCTGTAGACAAATACTGG
GACAGCTACAACCATCCCTTCAGACAGGATCAGAAGAACTTAGATCATTATATAATACAGTAGCAACCCT
CTATTGTGTGCATCAAAGGATAGAGATAAAAGACACCAAGGAAGCTTTAGACAAGATAGAGGAAGAGCAA
AACAAAAGTAAGACCACCGCACAGCAAGCGGCCGCTGATCTTCAGACCTGGAGGAGGAGATATGAGGGAC
AATTGGAGAAGTGAATTATATAAATATAAAGTAGTAAAAATTGAACCATTAGGAGTAGCACCCACCAAGG
CAAAGAGAAGAGTGGTGCAGAGAGAAAAAAGAGCAGTGGGAATAGGAGCTTTGTTCCTTGGGTTCTTGGG
AGCAGCAGGAAGCACTATGGGCGCAGCGTCAATGACGCTGACGGTACAGGCCAGACAATTATTGTCTGGT
ATAGTGCAGCAGCAGAACAATTTGCTGAGGGCTATTGAGGCGCAACAGCATCTGTTGCAACTCACAGTCT
GGGGCATCAAGCAGCTCCAGGCAAGAATCCTGGCTGTGGAAAGATACCTAAAGGATCAACAGCTCCTGGG
GATTTGGGGTTGCTCTGGAAAACTCATTTGCACCACTGCTGTGCCTTGGAATGCTAGTTGGAGTAATAAA
TCTCTGGAACAGATTTGGAATCACACGACCTGGATGGAGTGGGACAGAGAAATTAACAATTACACAAGCT
TAATACACTCCTTAATTGAAGAATCGCAAAACCAGCAAGAAAAGAATGAACAAGAATTATTGGAATTAGA
TAAATGGGCAAGTTTGTGGAATTGGTTTAACATAACAAATTGGCTGTGGTATATAAAATTATTCATAATG
ATAGTAGGAGGCTTGGTAGGTTTAAGAATAGTTTTTGCTGTACTTTCTATAGTGAATAGAGTTAGGCAGG
GATATTCACCATTATCGTTTCAGACCCACCTCCCAACCCCGAGGGGACCCGACAGGCCCGAAGGAATAGA
AGAAGAAGGTGGAGAGAGAGACAGAGACAGATCCATTCGATTAGTGAACGGATCGGCACTGCGTGCGCCA
ATTCTGCAGACAAATGGCAGTATTCATCCACAATTTTAAAAGAAAAGGGGGGATTGGGGGGTACAGTGCA
GGGGAAAGAATAGTAGACATAATAGCAACAGACATACAAACTAAAGAATTACAAAAACAAATTACAAAAA
TTCAAAATTTTCGGGTTTATTACAGGGACAGCAGAGATCCAGTTTGGTTAATTAACCCGTGTCGGCTCCA
GATCTGGCCTCCGCGCCGGGTTTTGGCGCCTCCCGCGGGCGCCCCCCTCCTCACGGCGAGCGCTGCCACG
TCAGACGAAGGGCGCAGCGAGCGTCCTGATCCTTCCGCCCGGACGCTCAGGACAGCGGCCCGCTGCTCAT
AAGACTCGGCCTTAGAACCCCAGTATCAGCAGAAGGACATTTTAGGACGGGACTTGGGTGACTCTAGGGC
ACTGGTTTTCTTTCCAGAGAGCGGAACAGGCGAGGAAAAGTAGTCCCTTCTCGGCGATTCTGCGGAGGGA
TCTCCGTGGGGCGGTGAACGCCGATGATTATATAAGGACGCGCCGGGTGTGGCACAGCTAGTTCCGTCGC
AGCCGGGATTTGGGTCGCGGTTCTTGTTTGTGGATCGCTGTGATCGTCACTTGGTGAGTAGCGGGCTGCT
GGGCTGGCCGGGGCTTTCGTGGCCGCCGGGCCGCTCGGTGGGACGGAAGCGTGTGGAGAGACCGCCAAGG
GCTGTAGTCTGGGTCCGCGAGCAAGGTTGCCCTGAACTGGGGGTTGGGGGGAGCGCAGCAAAATGGCGGC
TGTTCCCGAGTCTTGAATGGAAGACGCTTGTGAGGCGGGCTGTGAGGTCGTTGAAACAAGGTGGGGGGCA
TGGTGGGCGGCAAGAACCCAAGGTCTTGAGGCCTTCGCTAATGCGGGAAAGCTCTTATTCGGGTGAGATG
GGCTGGGGCACCATCTGGGGACCCTGACGTGAAGTTTGTCACTGACTGGAGAACTCGGTTTGTCGTCTGT
TGCGGGGGCGGCAGTTATGGCGGTGCCGTTGGGCAGTGCACCCGTACCTTTGGGAGCGCGCGCCCTCGTC
GTGTCGTGACGTCACCCGTTCTGTTGGCTTATAATGCAGGGTGGGGCCACCTGCCGGTAGGTGTGCGGTA
GGCTTTTCTCCGTCGCAGGACGCAGGGTTCGGGCCTAGGGTAGGCTCTCCTGAATCGACAGGCGCCGGAC
CTCTGGTGAGGGGAGGGATAAGTGAGGCGTCAGTTTCTTTGGTCGGTTTTATGTACCTATCTTCTTAAGT
AGCTGAAGCTCCGGTTTTGAACTATGCGCTCGGGGTTGGCGAGTGTGTTTTGTGAAGTTTTTTAGGCACC
TTTTGAAATGTAATCATTTGGGTCAATATGTAATTTTCAGTGTTAGACTAGTAAATTGTCCGCTAAATTC
TGGCCGTTTTTGGCTTTTTTGTTAGACGAAGCTTGGGCTGCAGGTCGACTCTAGAGGCCACCATGGTCTG
GTGGGGATCCTCTTTGCTGCTCCCCACTCTTTTCTTGGCCTCTCATGTTGGTGCGTCTGTTGACTTAACA
TTGCTGGCCAACCTGCGCATCACAGACCCCCAGCGTTTCTTCCTGACCTGCGTGTCTGGTGAGGCCGGAG
CAGGGAGGAGCTCGGACCCGCCCCTGCTGCTGGAGAAGGATGATCGCATCGTGCGCACCTTCCCGCCGGG
GCAGCCCCTGTACCTGGCACGCAACGGTTCTCACCAGGTCACGCTGAGGGGCTTCTCCAAGCCCTCGGAT
TTGGTAGGCGTCTTCTCCTGTGTGGGTGGTGCTGGCGCGCGGCGCACTCGAGTTCTCTATGTGCACAACA
GCCCAGGGGCACACCTGTTTCCAGACAAGGTCACACACACGGTGAACAAAGGTGACACTGCTGTGCTTTC
TGCCCATGTGCACAAGGAAAAGCAGACTGACGTGATCTGGAAGAACAACGGATCCTACTTCAATACCCTA
GACTGGCAAGAGGCCGATGACGGGCGTTTTCAACTGCAGCTCCAAAATGTACAGCCACCATCAAGTGGCA
TCTACAGTGCCACCTACCTAGAGGCCAGCCCCCTGGGCAGTGCCTTCTTTCGGCTCATCGTGCGAGGCTG
TGGGGCTGGACGCTGGGGGCCAGGATGTGTCAAGGATTGCCCGGGCTGCCTGCATGGAGGTGTCTGTCAT
GACCATGATGGCGAATGTGTGTGTCCCCCAGGATTCACTGGCACCCGCTGTGAGCAGGCCTGCAGGGAGG
GTCGTTTTGGACAGAGCTGTCAGGAACAGTGCCCAGGCACAGCAGGTTGTAGAGGTCTCACCTTCTGCCT
CCCGGATCCCTATGGCTGTTCCTGTGGATCTGGCTGGAGAGGAAGCCAGTGCCAGGAAGCATGCGCACCT
GGTCATTTTGGGGCTGATTGTCGCCTCCAGTGCCAGTGTCAAAATGGTGGCACTTGTGACCGGTTCAGCG
GCTGCGTCTGCCCCTCTGGGTGGCATGGAGTCCACTGTGAAAAGTCAGACCGGATCCCCCAGATCCTCAG
TATGGCCACAGAGGTGGAGTTCAACATAGGGACGATGCCCCGGATCAACTGTGCAGCTGCCGGGAATCCC
TTCCCAGTGCGGGGCAGCATGAAACTTCGCAAGCCAGATGGCACCATGCTTTTGTCTACCAAAGTCATTG
TGGAGCCAGACAGGACCACAGCAGAGTTTGAAGTGCCCAGTTTGACTCTTGGGGACAGTGGGTTCTGGGA
ATGCCGCGTATCGACTTCTGGTGGCCAAGACAGCCGGCGCTTCAAGGTCAATGTCAAAGTACCCCCAGTG
CCTTTGACTGCACCTCGACTCCTGGCCAAGCAGAGCCGTCAGCTTGTGGTCTCCCCACTGGTCTCCTTTA
GTGGGGATGGACCCATCTCCTCTGTCCGCCTGCACTACCGGCCCCAGGACAGCACGATTGCCTGGTCTGC
CATTGTGGTGGATCCCAGTGAGAATGTGACATTAATGAACCTGAAGCCAAAGACAGGATACAATGTCCGA
GTGCAGCTGAGCCGGCCAGGGGAAGGAGGAGAAGGAGGCTGGGGACCTTCTGCCCTTATGACTACTGACT
GTCCTGAGCCTTTGCTGCAGCCCTGGCTAGAGAGCTGGCACGTGGAGGGTCCTGACAGGCTCCGTGTGAG
CTGGTCTCTACCCTCGGTGCCACTGTCCGGTGATGGTTTCCTGCTGCGCCTGTGGGATGGGGCCCGGGGA
CAGGAGAGGCGGGAGAACATCTCATTCCCCCAGGCCCGCACTGCCCTCCTGACTGGACTCACGCCGGGCA
CCCACTACCAGCTGGATGTGCGACTGTATCACTGTACCCTCCTGGGCCCTGCCTCACCCCCTGCGCATGT
GCACCTGCCCCCCAGCGGGCCTCCAGCTCCCCGCCACCTCCATGCCCAGGCCCTCTCAGACTCTGAGATT
CAACTCATGTGGCAGCATCCCGAGGCTCCGTCTGGGCCTATATCCAAGTACATCGTGGAGATTCAGGTGG
CCGGGGGCTCAGGAGACCCACAGTGGATGGATGTAGACAGGCCCGAGGAGACAAGCATCATTGTTCGTGG
CCTCAATGCTAGCACACGATATCTTTTCCGTGTGCGGGCCAGTGTGCAGGGTCTTGGCGACTGGAGCAAT
ACAGTAGAAGAGGCCACTCTGGGCAATGGGCTGCAGAGTGAGGACCCAGTCCGAGAAAGCCGGGCAGCTG
AAGAAGGCCTGGATCAGCAGCTGGTCCTGGCTGTGGTAGGTTCCGTCTCTGCCACCTGCCTCACCATCCT
GGCTGCCCTTTTAGCCTTGGTGTGTATCCGAAGAAGCTGCCTACATCGGAGACGCACCTTCACTTACCAG
TCAGGATCGGGTGAAGAGACCATCCTGCAGTTCAGCTCAGGGACCTTGACCTTGACCCGGCGACCGAAGC
CACAGCCTGAGCCCTTGAGTTACCCCGTGCTGGAGTGGGAGGACATCACCTTTGAGGACCTCATAGGGGA
GGGCAACTTTGGCCAAGTGATCCGGGCCATGATCAAGAAGGACGGGCTCAAGATGAACGCAGCCATCAAG
ATGCTAAAAGAGTATGCGTCTGAAAATGACCATCGAGACTTTGCAGGTGAACTAGAAGTTCTGTGCAAAC
TAGGACACCACCCCAATATTATCAACCTCTTGGGGGCCTGTGAGAACCGAGGCTACTTGTATATTGCTAT
CGAATACGCCCCCTATGGAAACCTACTGGACTTCCTGAGAAAGAGCAGGGTCCTGGAGACTGATCCAGCT
TTTGCTCGAGAGCATGGGACGGCCTCCACACTCAGCTCTCGGCAGCTGCTGCGCTTTGCCAGTGATGCAG
CCAACGGCATGCAGTACCTTAGTGAGAAGCAGTTCATTCACAGGGACCTGGCTGCCCGAAATGTGCTGGT
CGGAGAGAACCTGGCCTCCAAGATTGCAGACTTTGGCCTTTCTCGAGGGGAGGAGGTGTATGTGAAGAAG
ACAATGGGCCGTCTCCCTGTGCGTTGGATGGCCATTGAGTCCCTCAACTACAGCGTTTATACCACCAAGA
GTGATGTCTGGTCCTTTGGGGTCCTCCTCTGGGAGATAGTGAGCCTTGGAGGCACGCCCTACTGTGGCAT
GACCTGTGCTGAGCTCTACGAGAAGCTGCCTCAAGGCTATCGCATGGAGCAGCCTCGAAACTGCGATGAC
GAAGTGTACGAGCTGATGCGGCAGTGCTGGCGGGATCGGCCCTATGAGCGCCCCCCCTTTGCTCAGATCG
CACTACAGTTGGGCCGCATGCTGGAAGCCAGGAAGGCCTACGTGAACATGTCGCTGTTTGAGAACTTCAC
CTATGCGGGCATCGATGCCACAGCTGAGGAGGCCTAGGGGCGCGCCGAATTCGATATCAAGCTTATCGAT
AATCAACCTCTGGATTACAAAATTTGTGAAAGATTGACTGGTATTCTTAACTATGTTGCTCCTTTTACGC
TATGTGGATACGCTGCTTTAATGCCTTTGTATCATGCTATTGCTTCCCGTATGGCTTTCATTTTCTCCTC
CTTGTATAAATCCTGGTTGCTGTCTCTTTATGAGGAGTTGTGGCCCGTTGTCAGGCAACGTGGCGTGGTG
TGCACTGTGTTTGCTGACGCAACCCCCACTGGTTGGGGCATTGCCACCACCTGTCAGCTCCTTTCCGGGA
CTTTCGCTTTCCCCCTCCCTATTGCCACGGCGGAACTCATCGCCGCCTGCCTTGCCCGCTGCTGGACAGG
GGCTCGGCTGTTGGGCACTGACAATTCCGTGGTGTTGTCGGGGAAATCATCGTCCTTTCCTTGGCTGCTC
GCCTGTGTTGCCACCTGGATTCTGCGCGGGACGTCCTTCTGCTACGTCCCTTCGGCCCTCAATCCAGCGG
ACCTTCCTTCCCGCGGCCTGCTGCCGGCTCTGCGGCCTCTTCCGCGTCTTCGCCTTCGCCCTCAGACGAG
TCGGATCTCCCTTTGGGCCGCCTCCCCGCATCGATACCGTCGACCTCGAGACCTAGAAAAACATGGAGCA
ATCACAAGTAGCAATACAGCAGCTACCAATGCTGATTGTGCCTGGCTAGAAGCACAAGAGGAGGAGGAGG
TGGGTTTTCCAGTCACACCTCAGGTACCTTTAAGACCAATGACTTACAAGGCAGCTGTAGATCTTAGCCA
CTTTTTAAAAGAAAAGGGGGGACTGGAAGGGCTAATTCACTCCCAACGAAGACAAGATATCCTTGATCTG
TGGATCTACCACACACAAGGCTACTTCCCTGATTGGCAGAACTACACACCAGGGCCAGGGATCAGATATC
CACTGACCTTTGGATGGTGCTACAAGCTAGTACCAGTTGAGCAAGAGAAGGTAGAAGAAGCCAATGAAGG
AGAGAACACCCGCTTGTTACACCCTGTGAGCCTGCATGGGATGGATGACCCGGAGAGAGAAGTATTAGAG
TGGAGGTTTGACAGCCGCCTAGCATTTCATCACATGGCCCGAGAGCTGCATCCGGACTGTACTGGGTCTC
TCTGGTTAGACCAGATCTGAGCCTGGGAGCTCTCTGGCTAACTAGGGAACCCACTGCTTAAGCCTCAATA
AAGCTTGCCTTGAGTGCTTCAAGTAGTGTGTGCCCGTCTGTTGTGTGACTCTGGTAACTAGAGATCCCTC
AGACCCTTTTAGTCAGTGTGGAAAATCTCTAGCAGGGCCCGTTTAAACCCGCTGATCAGCCTCGACTGTG
CCTTCTAGTTGCCAGCCATCTGTTGTTTGCCCCTCCCCCGTGCCTTCCTTGACCCTGGAAGGTGCCACTC
CCACTGTCCTTTCCTAATAAAATGAGGAAATTGCATCGCATTGTCTGAGTAGGTGTCATTCTATTCTGGG
GGGTGGGGTGGGGCAGGACAGCAAGGGGGAGGATTGGGAAGACAATAGCAGGCATGCTGGGGATGCGGTG
GGCTCTATGGCTTCTGAGGCGGAAAGAACCAGCTGGGGCTCTAGGGGGTATCCCC
[124 nt withheld, positions 10836-10959]
C
[91 nt withheld, positions 10961-11051]
A
[49 nt withheld, positions 11053-11101]
CCTTTGACGTTGGAGTCCACGTTCTTT
[37 nt withheld, positions 11129-11165]
ACCCTATCTCGGTCTATTCTTTTGATTTATAAGGGATTTTGCCGATTTCGGCCTATTGGTTAAAAAATGA
GCTGATTTAACAAAAATTTAACGCGAATTAATTCTGTGGAATGTGTGTCAGTTAGGGTGTGGAAAGTCCC
CAGGCTCCCCAGCAGGCAGAAGTATGCAAAGCATGCATCTCAATTAGTCAGCAACCAGGTGTGGAAAGTC
CCCAGGCTCCCCAGCAGGCAGAAGTATGCAAAGCATGCATCTCAATTAGTCAGCAACCATAGTCCCGCCC
CTAACTCCGCCCATCCCGCCCCTAACTCCGCCCAGTTCCGCCCATTCTCCGCCCCATGGCTGACTAATTT
TTTTTATTTATGCAGAGGCCGAGGCCGCCTCTGCCTCTGAGCTATTCCAGAAGTAGTGAGGAGGCTTTTT
TGGAGGCCTAGGCTTTTGCAAAAAGCTCCCGGGAGCTTGTATATCCATTTTCGGATCTGATCAGCACGTG
TTGACAATTAATCATCGGCATAGTATATCGGCATAGTATAATACGACAAGGTGAGGAACTAAACCATGGC
CAAGTTGACCAGTGCCGTTCCGGTGCTCACCGCGCGCGACGTCGCCGGAGCGGTCGAGTTCTGGACCGAC
CGGCTCGGGTTCTCCCGGGACTTCGTGGAGGACGACTTCGCCGGTGTGGTCCGGGACGACGTGACCCTGT
TCATCAGCGCGGTCCAGGACCAGGTGGTGCCGGACAACACCCTGGCCTGGGTGTGGGTGCGCGGCCTGGA
CGAGCTGTACGCCGAGTGGTCGGAGGTCGTGTCCACGAACTTCCGGGACGCCTCCGGGCCGGCCATGACC
GAGATCGGCGAGCAGCCGTGGGGGCGGGAGTTCGCCCTGCGCGACCCGGCCGGCAACTGCGTGCACTTCG
TGGCCGAGGAGCAGGACTGACACGTGCTACGAGATTTCGATTCCACCGCCGCCTTCTATGAAAGGTTGGG
CTTCGGAATCGTTTTCCGGGACGCCGGCTGGATGATCCTCCAGCGCGGGGATCTCATGCTGGAGTTCTTC
GCCCACCCCAACTTGTTTATTGCAGCTTATAATGGTTACAAATAAAGCAATAGCATCACAAATTTCACAA
ATAAAGCATTTTTTTCACTGCATTCTAGTTGTGGTTTGTCCAAACTCATCAATGTATCTTATCATGTCTG
TATACCGTCGACCTCTAGCTAGAGCTTGGCGTAATCATGGTCATAGCTGTTTCCTGTGTGAAATTGTTAT
CCGCTCACAATTCCACACAACATACGAGCCGGAAGCATAAAGTGTAAAGCCTGGGGTGCCTAATGAGTGA
GCTAACTCACATTAATTGCGTTGCGCTCACTGCCCGCTTTCCAGTCGGGAAACCTGTCGTGCCAGCTGCA
TTAATGAATCGGCCAACGCGCGGGGAGAGGCGGTTTGCGTATTGGGCGCT
Features (pLannotate 1.2.2; 31 found; start..end, strand, type, name):
    182..770     -  rep_origin     ori: high-copy-number ColE1/pMB1/pBR322/pUC origin of replication
    941..1801    -  CDS            AmpR: β-lactamase; bla; confers resistance to ampicillin, carbenicillin, and related antibiotics
   1802..1906    -  promoter       AmpR promoter: bla
   1965..2017    -  misc_feature   bom (fragment): basis of mobility region from pBR322
   2172..2551    +  enhancer       CMV enhancer: human cytomegalovirus immediate early enhancer
   2552..2751    +  promoter       CMV promoter: human cytomegalovirus (CMV) immediate early promoter
   2769..2949    +  LTR            5' LTR (truncated): truncated 5' long terminal repeat (LTR) from HIV-1
   2996..3121    +  misc_feature   HIV-1 Ψ: packaging signal of human immunodeficiency virus type 1
   3105..3468    +  CDS            HIV-1 gag (fragment): gag protein from human immunodeficiency virus 1; gag
   3614..3847    +  misc_feature   RRE: The Rev response element (RRE) of HIV-1 allows for Rev-dependent mRNA export from the nucleus to the cytoplasm.
   4224..4324    +  CDS            Rev (fragment): human immunodeficiency virus 1 (HIV-1) Rev protein; rev; enhances nuclear export of unspliced and incompletely spliced viral mRNAs
   4374..4491    +  misc_feature   cPPT/CTS: central polypurine tract and central termination sequence of HIV-1
   4556..5767    +  promoter       UbC promoter: human ubiquitin C promoter
   5778..5797    -  misc_feature   MCS (fragment): pUC18/19 multiple cloning site
   5803..9204    +  CDS            Tie1: TIE1_MOUSE - Also known as Tie, Tie-1. Experimental evidence at protein level: Swiss-Prot protein existence level 1. Transmembrane tyrosine-protein kinase that may modulate TEK/TIE2 activity and contribute to the regulation of angiogenesis. From Mus musculus (Mouse).
   9217..9241    +  misc_feature   MCS (fragment): pBluescript multiple cloning site
   9241..9829    +  misc_feature   WPRE: woodchuck hepatitis virus posttranscriptional regulatory element
   9766..10347   +  CDS            nef (fragment): NEF_HV1H2 - Experimental evidence at protein level: Swiss-Prot protein existence level 1. Extracellular Nef protein targets CD4(+) T-lymphocytes for apoptosis by interacting with CXCR4 surface receptors. From Human immunodeficiency virus type 1 group M subtype B (isolate HXB2) (HIV-1).
  10354..10534   +  LTR            5' LTR (truncated): truncated 5' long terminal repeat (LTR) from HIV-1
  10566..10790   +  polyA_signal   bGH poly(A) signal: bovine growth hormone polyadenylation signal
  10794..10815   +  promoter       SV40 promoter (fragment): SV40 enhancer and early promoter
  10836..11264   +  rep_origin     f1 ori (sequence partly withheld): f1 bacteriophage origin of replication; arrow indicates direction of (+) strand synthesis
  11278..11607   +  promoter       SV40 promoter: SV40 enhancer and early promoter
  11655..11702   +  promoter       EM7 promoter: synthetic bacterial promoter&nbsp
  11721..12095   +  CDS            BleoR: antibiotic-binding protein; Sh ble from Streptoalloteichus hindustanus; confers resistance to bleomycin, phleomycin, and Zeocin™
  12105..12230   +  CDS            ble (fragment): BLE_KLEPN - Experimental evidence at protein level: Swiss-Prot protein existence level 1. Binding protein with a strong affinity to the bleomycin family of antibiotics. Binds to CL990; an antimitotic-antibiotic compound. From Klebsiella pneumoniae.
  12225..12346   +  polyA_signal   SV40 poly(A) signal: SV40 polyadenylation signal
  12417..12439   -  protein_bind   lac operator (fragment): The lac repressor binds to the lac operator to inhibit transcription in E. coli. This inhibition can be relieved by adding lactose or isopropyl-β-D-thiogalactopyranoside (IPTG). lac repressor encoded by lacI
  12443..12473   -  promoter       lac promoter: promoter for the E. coli lac operon
  12488..12509   -  protein_bind   CAP binding site: CAP binding activates transcription in the presence of cAMP. E. coli catabolite activator protein
  12522..12614   -  CDS            lacI (fragment): lac repressor; lacI; The lac repressor binds to the lac operator to inhibit transcription in E. coli. This inhibition can be relieved by adding lactose or isopropyl-β-D-thiogalactopyranoside (IPTG).
