[The description below was written by a language model from this plasmid's Addgene catalogue record and pLannotate feature annotations shown in this document.]
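Description:
FUW-mTie1 is an HIV-1-based lentiviral transfer plasmid of about 12.6 kb, built on the FUW backbone, that carries the full-length mouse Tie1 coding sequence for delivery into mammalian cells. It is maintained in E. coli through a high-copy ColE1/pUC-type origin with ampicillin selection (β-lactamase under its own promoter). The backbone also contains an f1 phage origin and, outside the viral genome, an SV40/EM7-driven bleomycin/Zeocin resistance cassette with an SV40 polyadenylation signal. Because this cassette lies beyond the 3' LTR, it would not be packaged into virus.

The viral genome is transcribed in packaging cells from a CMV enhancer/promoter fused to a truncated 5' LTR, an arrangement typical of Tat-independent vectors. Downstream are the Ψ packaging signal with a gag fragment, the Rev response element for Rev-dependent nuclear export of the unspliced genomic RNA, and the cPPT/CTS, which generally improves transduction. The internal expression cassette uses the human ubiquitin C promoter to drive Tie1, followed by a WPRE to enhance transcript stability and expression. It ends in a truncated 3' LTR backed by a bovine growth hormone polyadenylation signal. No epitope tag, fluorescent reporter or selectable marker is annotated within the proviral region, so transduced cells express Tie1 alone.

Tie1 encodes a transmembrane receptor tyrosine kinase thought to modulate TEK/Tie2 signalling and angiogenesis. The depositor notes a G741D difference from the NCBI reference, a variant found in numerous mouse strains and expected to be functional. The insert was introduced by Gibson cloning. The construct suits stable, constitutive expression of mouse Tie1 after lentiviral transduction, though the record does not describe specific applications.
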