Addgene plasmid #119234: FUW-mTie1
Purpose: Plasmid encodes full-length murine Tie1 gene cloned in lentiviral vector.
Depositing lab: Kari Alitalo. Depositing organization: University of Helsinki.
Backbone
  Vector backbone: FUW
  Vector type: Lentiviral
Growth in bacteria
  Bacterial resistance: Ampicillin, 100 μg/mL
  Growth temperature: 37°C
  Growth strain: NEB Stable
  Copy number: High Copy
Gene/Insert
  Gene/Insert name: Tie1
  Species: M. musculus (mouse)
  Entrez Gene: Tie1 (a.k.a. D430008P04Rik, TIE, tie-1)
  Promoter: P hUbC
  Cloning method: Gibson Cloning
Terms and licenses: Academic/Nonprofit Terms; Industry Terms: Not Available to Industry
Depositor comments: mTie1 carries a G741D difference compared to the NCBI reference NM_011587.2. This difference is carried in numerous strains found in the Ensembl database and is expected to be functional.
How to cite: FUW-mTie1 was a gift from Kari Alitalo (Addgene plasmid # 119234 ; http://n2t.net/addgene:119234 ; RRID:Addgene_119234)
